Addgene plasmid #118184: lentiSAMv2 TCF7L2 TSS-guide1
Purpose: CRISPR-mediated activation of TCF7L2. Catalytically inactive Cas9 from S. pyogenes and VP64 with 2A-BlastR.
Depositing lab: Jorge Ferrer. Depositing organization: Imperial College London. Publication: Human pancreatic islet three-dimensional chromatin architecture provides insights into the genetics of type 2 diabetes. Miguel-Escalada I, Bonas-Guarch S, Cebola I, Ponsa-Cobas J, Mendieta-Esteban J, Atla G, Javierre BM, Rolando DMY, Farabella I, Morgan CC, Garcia-Hurtado J, Beucher A, Moran I, Pasquali L, Ramos-Rodriguez M, Appel EVR, Linneberg A, Gjesing AP, Witte DR, Pedersen O, Grarup N, Ravassard P, Torrents D, Mercader JM, Piemonti L, Berney T, de Koning EJP, Kerr-Conte J, Pattou F, Fedko IO, Groop L, Prokopenko I, Hansen T, Marti-Renom MA, Fraser P, Ferrer J. Nat Genet. 2019 Jun 28. pii: 10.1038/s41588-019-0457-0. doi: 10.1038/s41588-019-0457-0. PubMed 31253982.
Backbone
  Vector backbone: lentiSAMv2
  Backbone manufacturer: Feng Zhang (Addgene #75112)
  Vector type: Mammalian Expression, Lentiviral, CRISPR
  Selectable markers: Blasticidin
Growth in bacteria
  Bacterial resistance: Ampicillin, 100 μg/mL
  Growth temperature: 37°C
  Growth strain: Stbl3
  Copy number: High Copy
Gene/Insert
  Gene/Insert name: dCas9-VP64-2A-BlastR
  gRNA/shRNA sequence: GAACGGAGTAGTCTGGGAG
  Species: H. sapiens (human)
  Promoter: EF1a core and U6
  Cloning method: Restriction Enzyme; 5′ cloning site Unknown (destroyed during cloning); 3′ cloning site Unknown (destroyed during cloning)
  Sequencing primers: 5′ GATCCGCCACCATGGATGC
Terms and licenses: Academic/Nonprofit Terms; Industry Terms: Not Available to Industry
Depositor comments: Please visit https://www.biorxiv.org/content/early/2018/08/27/400291 for bioRxiv preprint.
How to cite: lentiSAMv2 TCF7L2 TSS-guide1 was a gift from Jorge Ferrer (Addgene plasmid # 118184 ; http://n2t.net/addgene:118184 ; RRID:Addgene_118184)
