[The description below was written by a language model from this plasmid's Addgene catalogue record and pLannotate feature annotations shown in this document.]
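Description:
lentiSAMv2 TCF7L2 TSS-guide1 is a lentiviral CRISPR activation plasmid of about 13.5 kb, built on the lentiSAMv2 backbone and carrying a single guide RNA that, judging by the construct name, is directed at the transcription start site region of human TCF7L2. It is propagated in E. coli as a high-copy plasmid through a ColE1/pUC-type origin with ampicillin selection. The backbone also contains an f1 origin and an SV40/EM7-driven bleomycin/Zeocin resistance cassette lying outside the viral region. The transfer cassette has a CMV enhancer/promoter fused to a truncated HIV-1 5' LTR, followed by the Ψ packaging signal, a gag fragment, RRE and cPPT/CTS. It ends with a WPRE and a truncated 3' LTR followed by a bGH polyadenylation signal, an arrangement typical of later-generation lentiviral vectors that need packaging functions supplied in trans.

Two expression units sit between the LTRs. A human U6 promoter drives the guide RNA, whose S. pyogenes scaffold is interrupted by two MS2 stem loops. In the SAM (synergistic activation mediator) design these loops recruit MS2 coat protein–activator fusions, which would have to be supplied from a separate construct. Downstream, the EF-1α core promoter expresses dCas9 (D10A/N863A) with a nuclear localization signal. According to the catalogue entry this is fused to the VP64 activation domain and linked through a 2A peptide to blasticidin S deaminase. The automated annotation does not label VP64 or the 2A, which presumably occupy the unannotated gap between dCas9 and BSD. Transduced mammalian cells are selected with blasticidin. The stated purpose is CRISPR-mediated transcriptional activation of TCF7L2, and the construct comes from a study of pancreatic islet chromatin architecture and type 2 diabetes genetics.
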