Features (pLannotate 1.2.2; 38 found; start..end, strand, type, name):
     18..36      +  misc_RNA       MS2 stem loop: stem loop that binds the bacteriophage MS2 coat protein
     47..83      +  misc_RNA       gRNA scaffold (fragment): guide RNA scaffold for the Streptococcus pyogenes CRISPR/Cas9 system
     88..106     +  misc_RNA       MS2 stem loop: stem loop that binds the bacteriophage MS2 coat protein
    117..136     +  misc_RNA       gRNA scaffold (fragment): guide RNA scaffold for the Streptococcus pyogenes CRISPR/Cas9 system
    149..167     +  CDS            small t antigen (fragment): SV40 (simian virus 40) small t antigen
    193..404     +  promoter       EF-1α core promoter: core promoter for human elongation factor EF-1α
    421..468     +  CDS            nucleoplasmin NLS: bipartite nuclear localization signal from nucleoplasmin
    468..4569    +  CDS            dCas9 (fragment): catalytically dead mutant of the Cas9 endonuclease from the Streptococcus pyogenes Type II CRISPR/Cas system RNA-guided DNA-binding protein that lacks endonuclease activity due to the D10A mutation in the RuvC catalytic domain and the N863A mutation in the HNH catalytic domain
   4894..5292    +  CDS            BSD: blasticidin S deaminase; Aspergillus terreus BSD; confers resistance to blasticidin
   5293..5314    +  misc_feature   MCS (fragment): pBluescript multiple cloning site
   5317..5905    +  misc_feature   WPRE: woodchuck hepatitis virus posttranscriptional regulatory element
   5842..6423    +  CDS            nef (fragment): NEF_HV1H2 - Experimental evidence at protein level: Swiss-Prot protein existence level 1. Extracellular Nef protein targets CD4(+) T-lymphocytes for apoptosis by interacting with CXCR4 surface receptors. From Human immunodeficiency virus type 1 group M subtype B (isolate HXB2) (HIV-1).
   6430..6610    +  LTR            5' LTR (truncated): truncated 5' long terminal repeat (LTR) from HIV-1
   6642..6866    +  polyA_signal   bGH poly(A) signal: bovine growth hormone polyadenylation signal
   6870..6891    +  promoter       SV40 promoter (fragment): SV40 enhancer and early promoter
   6912..7340    +  rep_origin     f1 ori (sequence partly withheld): f1 bacteriophage origin of replication; arrow indicates direction of (+) strand synthesis
   7354..7683    +  promoter       SV40 promoter: SV40 enhancer and early promoter
   7731..7778    +  promoter       EM7 promoter: synthetic bacterial promoter&nbsp
   7797..8171    +  CDS            BleoR: antibiotic-binding protein; Sh ble from Streptoalloteichus hindustanus; confers resistance to bleomycin, phleomycin, and Zeocin™
   8181..8306    +  CDS            ble (fragment): BLE_KLEPN - Experimental evidence at protein level: Swiss-Prot protein existence level 1. Binding protein with a strong affinity to the bleomycin family of antibiotics. Binds to CL990; an antimitotic-antibiotic compound. From Klebsiella pneumoniae.
   8301..8422    +  polyA_signal   SV40 poly(A) signal: SV40 polyadenylation signal
   8493..8515    -  protein_bind   lac operator (fragment): The lac repressor binds to the lac operator to inhibit transcription in E. coli. This inhibition can be relieved by adding lactose or isopropyl-β-D-thiogalactopyranoside (IPTG). lac repressor encoded by lacI
   8519..8549    -  promoter       lac promoter: promoter for the E. coli lac operon
   8564..8585    -  protein_bind   CAP binding site: CAP binding activates transcription in the presence of cAMP. E. coli catabolite activator protein
   8598..8690    -  CDS            lacI (fragment): lac repressor; lacI; The lac repressor binds to the lac operator to inhibit transcription in E. coli. This inhibition can be relieved by adding lactose or isopropyl-β-D-thiogalactopyranoside (IPTG).
   8873..9461    -  rep_origin     ori: high-copy-number ColE1/pMB1/pBR322/pUC origin of replication
   9632..10492   -  CDS            AmpR: β-lactamase; bla; confers resistance to ampicillin, carbenicillin, and related antibiotics
  10493..10597   -  promoter       AmpR promoter: bla
  10656..10708   -  misc_feature   bom (fragment): basis of mobility region from pBR322
  10863..11242   +  enhancer       CMV enhancer: human cytomegalovirus immediate early enhancer
  11243..11442   +  promoter       CMV promoter: human cytomegalovirus (CMV) immediate early promoter
  11460..11640   +  LTR            5' LTR (truncated): truncated 5' long terminal repeat (LTR) from HIV-1
  11687..11812   +  misc_feature   HIV-1 Ψ: packaging signal of human immunodeficiency virus type 1
  11796..12159   +  CDS            HIV-1 gag (fragment): gag protein from human immunodeficiency virus 1; gag
  12305..12538   +  misc_feature   RRE: The Rev response element (RRE) of HIV-1 allows for Rev-dependent mRNA export from the nucleus to the cytoplasm.
  12915..13015   +  CDS            Rev (fragment): human immunodeficiency virus 1 (HIV-1) Rev protein; rev; enhances nuclear export of unspliced and incompletely spliced viral mRNAs
  13065..13182   +  misc_feature   cPPT/CTS: central polypurine tract and central termination sequence of HIV-1
  13232..13472   +  promoter       U6 promoter: RNA polymerase III promoter for human U6 snRNA
>Addgene plasmid #118184 | lentiSAMv2 TCF7L2 TSS-guide1 | addgene full sequence | sequence record 240432 | Addgene NGS Result
GTTTTAGAGCTAGGCCAACATGAGGATCACCCATGTCTGCAGGGCCTAGCAAGTTAAAATAAGGCTAGTC
CGTTATCAACTTGGCCAACATGAGGATCACCCATGTCTGCAGGGCCAAGTGGCACCGAGTCGGTGCTTTT
TTTGGATCCTAGGTCTTGAAAGGAGTGGGAATTGGCTCCGGTGCCCGTCAGTGGGCAGAGCGCACATCGC
CCACAGTCCCCGAGAAGTTGGGGGGAGGGGTCGGCAATTGATCCGGTGCCTAGAGAAGGTGGCGCGGGGT
AAACTGGGAAAGTGATGTCGTGTACTGGCTCCGCCTTTTTCCCGAGGGTGGGGGAGAACCGTATATAAGT
GCAGTAGTCGCCGTGAACGTTCTTTTTCGCAACGGGTTTGCCGCCAGAACACAGGCGTACGGCCACCATG
AAAAGGCCGGCGGCCACGAAAAAGGCCGGCCAGGCAAAAAAGAAAAAGGACAAGAAGTACAGCATCGGCC
TGGCCATCGGCACCAACTCTGTGGGCTGGGCCGTGATCACCGACGAGTACAAGGTGCCCAGCAAGAAATT
CAAGGTGCTGGGCAACACCGACCGGCACAGCATCAAGAAGAACCTGATCGGAGCCCTGCTGTTCGACAGC
GGCGAAACAGCCGAGGCCACCCGGCTGAAGAGAACCGCCAGAAGAAGATACACCAGACGGAAGAACCGGA
TCTGCTATCTGCAAGAGATCTTCAGCAACGAGATGGCCAAGGTGGACGACAGCTTCTTCCACAGACTGGA
AGAGTCCTTCCTGGTGGAAGAGGATAAGAAGCACGAGCGGCACCCCATCTTCGGCAACATCGTGGACGAG
GTGGCCTACCACGAGAAGTACCCCACCATCTACCACCTGAGAAAGAAACTGGTGGACAGCACCGACAAGG
CCGACCTGCGGCTGATCTATCTGGCCCTGGCCCACATGATCAAGTTCCGGGGCCACTTCCTGATCGAGGG
CGACCTGAACCCCGACAACAGCGACGTGGACAAGCTGTTCATCCAGCTGGTGCAGACCTACAACCAGCTG
TTCGAGGAAAACCCCATCAACGCCAGCGGCGTGGACGCCAAGGCCATCCTGTCTGCCAGACTGAGCAAGA
GCAGACGGCTGGAAAATCTGATCGCCCAGCTGCCCGGCGAGAAGAAGAATGGCCTGTTCGGCAACCTGAT
TGCCCTGAGCCTGGGCCTGACCCCCAACTTCAAGAGCAACTTCGACCTGGCCGAGGATGCCAAACTGCAG
CTGAGCAAGGACACCTACGACGACGACCTGGACAACCTGCTGGCCCAGATCGGCGACCAGTACGCCGACC
TGTTTCTGGCCGCCAAGAACCTGTCCGACGCCATCCTGCTGAGCGACATCCTGAGAGTGAACACCGAGAT
CACCAAGGCCCCCCTGAGCGCCTCTATGATCAAGAGATACGACGAGCACCACCAGGACCTGACCCTGCTG
AAAGCTCTCGTGCGGCAGCAGCTGCCTGAGAAGTACAAAGAGATTTTCTTCGACCAGAGCAAGAACGGCT
ACGCCGGCTACATTGACGGCGGAGCCAGCCAGGAAGAGTTCTACAAGTTCATCAAGCCCATCCTGGAAAA
GATGGACGGCACCGAGGAACTGCTCGTGAAGCTGAACAGAGAGGACCTGCTGCGGAAGCAGCGGACCTTC
GACAACGGCAGCATCCCCCACCAGATCCACCTGGGAGAGCTGCACGCCATTCTGCGGCGGCAGGAAGATT
TTTACCCATTCCTGAAGGACAACCGGGAAAAGATCGAGAAGATCCTGACCTTCCGCATCCCCTACTACGT
GGGCCCTCTGGCCAGGGGAAACAGCAGATTCGCCTGGATGACCAGAAAGAGCGAGGAAACCATCACCCCC
TGGAACTTCGAGGAAGTGGTGGACAAGGGCGCTTCCGCCCAGAGCTTCATCGAGCGGATGACCAACTTCG
ATAAGAACCTGCCCAACGAGAAGGTGCTGCCCAAGCACAGCCTGCTGTACGAGTACTTCACCGTGTATAA
CGAGCTGACCAAAGTGAAATACGTGACCGAGGGAATGAGAAAGCCCGCCTTCCTGAGCGGCGAGCAGAAA
AAGGCCATCGTGGACCTGCTGTTCAAGACCAACCGGAAAGTGACCGTGAAGCAGCTGAAAGAGGACTACT
TCAAGAAAATCGAGTGCTTCGACTCCGTGGAAATCTCCGGCGTGGAAGATCGGTTCAACGCCTCCCTGGG
CACATACCACGATCTGCTGAAAATTATCAAGGACAAGGACTTCCTGGACAATGAGGAAAACGAGGACATT
CTGGAAGATATCGTGCTGACCCTGACACTGTTTGAGGACAGAGAGATGATCGAGGAACGGCTGAAAACCT
ATGCCCACCTGTTCGACGACAAAGTGATGAAGCAGCTGAAGCGGCGGAGATACACCGGCTGGGGCAGGCT
GAGCCGGAAGCTGATCAACGGCATCCGGGACAAGCAGTCCGGCAAGACAATCCTGGATTTCCTGAAGTCC
GACGGCTTCGCCAACAGAAACTTCATGCAGCTGATCCACGACGACAGCCTGACCTTTAAAGAGGACATCC
AGAAAGCCCAGGTGTCCGGCCAGGGCGATAGCCTGCACGAGCACATTGCCAATCTGGCCGGCAGCCCCGC
CATTAAGAAGGGCATCCTGCAGACAGTGAAGGTGGTGGACGAGCTCGTGAAAGTGATGGGCCGGCACAAG
CCCGAGAACATCGTGATCGAAATGGCCAGAGAGAACCAGACCACCCAGAAGGGACAGAAGAACAGCCGCG
AGAGAATGAAGCGGATCGAAGAGGGCATCAAAGAGCTGGGCAGCCAGATCCTGAAAGAACACCCCGTGGA
AAACACCCAGCTGCAGAACGAGAAGCTGTACCTGTACTACCTGCAGAATGGGCGGGATATGTACGTGGAC
CAGGAACTGGACATCAACCGGCTGTCCGACTACGATGTGGACCACATCGTGCCTCAGAGCTTTCTGAAGG
ACGACTCCATCGACAACAAGGTGCTGACCAGAAGCGACAAGGCCCGGGGCAAGAGCGACAACGTGCCCTC
CGAAGAGGTCGTGAAGAAGATGAAGAACTACTGGCGGCAGCTGCTGAACGCCAAGCTGATTACCCAGAGA
AAGTTCGACAATCTGACCAAGGCCGAGAGAGGCGGCCTGAGCGAACTGGATAAGGCCGGCTTCATCAAGA
GACAGCTGGTGGAAACCCGGCAGATCACAAAGCACGTGGCACAGATCCTGGACTCCCGGATGAACACTAA
GTACGACGAGAATGACAAGCTGATCCGGGAAGTGAAAGTGATCACCCTGAAGTCCAAGCTGGTGTCCGAT
TTCCGGAAGGATTTCCAGTTTTACAAAGTGCGCGAGATCAACAACTACCACCACGCCCACGACGCCTACC
TGAACGCCGTCGTGGGAACCGCCCTGATCAAAAAGTACCCTAAGCTGGAAAGCGAGTTCGTGTACGGCGA
CTACAAGGTGTACGACGTGCGGAAGATGATCGCCAAGAGCGAGCAGGAAATCGGCAAGGCTACCGCCAAG
TACTTCTTCTACAGCAACATCATGAACTTTTTCAAGACCGAGATTACCCTGGCCAACGGCGAGATCCGGA
AGCGGCCTCTGATCGAGACAAACGGCGAAACCGGGGAGATCGTGTGGGATAAGGGCCGGGATTTTGCCAC
CGTGCGGAAAGTGCTGAGCATGCCCCAAGTGAATATCGTGAAAAAGACCGAGGTGCAGACAGGCGGCTTC
AGCAAAGAGTCTATCCTGCCCAAGAGGAACAGCGATAAGCTGATCGCCAGAAAGAAGGACTGGGACCCTA
AGAAGTACGGCGGCTTCGACAGCCCCACCGTGGCCTATTCTGTGCTGGTGGTGGCCAAAGTGGAAAAGGG
CAAGTCCAAGAAACTGAAGAGTGTGAAAGAGCTGCTGGGGATCACCATCATGGAAAGAAGCAGCTTCGAG
AAGAATCCCATCGACTTTCTGGAAGCCAAGGGCTACAAAGAAGTGAAAAAGGACCTGATCATCAAGCTGC
CTAAGTACTCCCTGTTCGAGCTGGAAAACGGCCGGAAGAGAATGCTGGCCTCTGCCGGCGAACTGCAGAA
GGGAAACGAACTGGCCCTGCCCTCCAAATATGTGAACTTCCTGTACCTGGCCAGCCACTATGAGAAGCTG
AAGGGCTCCCCCGAGGATAATGAGCAGAAACAGCTGTTTGTGGAACAGCACAAGCACTACCTGGACGAGA
TCATCGAGCAGATCAGCGAGTTCTCCAAGAGAGTGATCCTGGCCGACGCTAATCTGGACAAAGTGCTGTC
CGCCTACAACAAGCACCGGGATAAGCCCATCAGAGAGCAGGCCGAGAATATCATCCACCTGTTTACCCTG
ACCAATCTGGGAGCCCCTGCCGCCTTCAAGTACTTTGACACCACCATCGACCGGAAGAGGTACACCAGCA
CCAAAGAGGTGCTGGACGCCACCCTGATCCACCAGAGCATCACCGGCCTGTACGAGACACGGATCGACCT
GTCTCAGCTGGGAGGCGACAGCGCTGGAGGAGGTGGAAGCGGAGGAGGAGGAAGCGGAGGAGGAGGTAGC
GGACCTAAGAAAAAGAGGAAGGTGGCGGCCGCTGGATCCGGACGGGCTGACGCATTGGACGATTTTGATC
TGGATATGCTGGGAAGTGACGCCCTCGATGATTTTGACCTTGACATGCTTGGTTCGGATGCCCTTGATGA
CTTTGACCTCGACATGCTCGGCAGTGACGCCCTTGATGATTTCGACCTGGACATGCTGATTAACTGTACA
GGCAGTGGAGAGGGCAGAGGAAGTCTGCTAACATGCGGTGACGTCGAGGAGAATCCTGGCCCAATGGCCA
AGCCTTTGTCTCAAGAAGAATCCACCCTCATTGAAAGAGCAACGGCTACAATCAACAGCATCCCCATCTC
TGAAGACTACAGCGTCGCCAGCGCAGCTCTCTCTAGCGACGGCCGCATCTTCACTGGTGTCAATGTATAT
CATTTTACTGGGGGACCTTGTGCAGAACTCGTGGTGCTGGGCACTGCTGCTGCTGCGGCAGCTGGCAACC
TGACTTGTATCGTCGCGATCGGAAATGAGAACAGGGGCATCTTGAGCCCCTGCGGACGGTGCCGACAGGT
GCTTCTCGATCTGCATCCTGGGATCAAAGCCATAGTGAAGGACAGTGATGGACAGCCGACGGCAGTTGGG
ATTCGTGAATTGCTGCCCTCTGGTTATGTGTGGGAGGGCTAAGAATTCGATATCAAGCTTATCGGTAATC
AACCTCTGGATTACAAAATTTGTGAAAGATTGACTGGTATTCTTAACTATGTTGCTCCTTTTACGCTATG
TGGATACGCTGCTTTAATGCCTTTGTATCATGCTATTGCTTCCCGTATGGCTTTCATTTTCTCCTCCTTG
TATAAATCCTGGTTGCTGTCTCTTTATGAGGAGTTGTGGCCCGTTGTCAGGCAACGTGGCGTGGTGTGCA
CTGTGTTTGCTGACGCAACCCCCACTGGTTGGGGCATTGCCACCACCTGTCAGCTCCTTTCCGGGACTTT
CGCTTTCCCCCTCCCTATTGCCACGGCGGAACTCATCGCCGCCTGCCTTGCCCGCTGCTGGACAGGGGCT
CGGCTGTTGGGCACTGACAATTCCGTGGTGTTGTCGGGGAAATCATCGTCCTTTCCTTGGCTGCTCGCCT
GTGTTGCCACCTGGATTCTGCGCGGGACGTCCTTCTGCTACGTCCCTTCGGCCCTCAATCCAGCGGACCT
TCCTTCCCGCGGCCTGCTGCCGGCTCTGCGGCCTCTTCCGCGTCTTCGCCTTCGCCCTCAGACGAGTCGG
ATCTCCCTTTGGGCCGCCTCCCCGCATCGATACCGTCGACCTCGAGACCTAGAAAAACATGGAGCAATCA
CAAGTAGCAATACAGCAGCTACCAATGCTGATTGTGCCTGGCTAGAAGCACAAGAGGAGGAGGAGGTGGG
TTTTCCAGTCACACCTCAGGTACCTTTAAGACCAATGACTTACAAGGCAGCTGTAGATCTTAGCCACTTT
TTAAAAGAAAAGGGGGGACTGGAAGGGCTAATTCACTCCCAACGAAGACAAGATATCCTTGATCTGTGGA
TCTACCACACACAAGGCTACTTCCCTGATTGGCAGAACTACACACCAGGGCCAGGGATCAGATATCCACT
GACCTTTGGATGGTGCTACAAGCTAGTACCAGTTGAGCAAGAGAAGGTAGAAGAAGCCAATGAAGGAGAG
AACACCCGCTTGTTACACCCTGTGAGCCTGCATGGGATGGATGACCCGGAGAGAGAAGTATTAGAGTGGA
GGTTTGACAGCCGCCTAGCATTTCATCACATGGCCCGAGAGCTGCATCCGGACTGTACTGGGTCTCTCTG
GTTAGACCAGATCTGAGCCTGGGAGCTCTCTGGCTAACTAGGGAACCCACTGCTTAAGCCTCAATAAAGC
TTGCCTTGAGTGCTTCAAGTAGTGTGTGCCCGTCTGTTGTGTGACTCTGGTAACTAGAGATCCCTCAGAC
CCTTTTAGTCAGTGTGGAAAATCTCTAGCAGGGCCCGTTTAAACCCGCTGATCAGCCTCGACTGTGCCTT
CTAGTTGCCAGCCATCTGTTGTTTGCCCCTCCCCCGTGCCTTCCTTGACCCTGGAAGGTGCCACTCCCAC
TGTCCTTTCCTAATAAAATGAGGAAATTGCATCGCATTGTCTGAGTAGGTGTCATTCTATTCTGGGGGGT
GGGGTGGGGCAGGACAGCAAGGGGGAGGATTGGGAAGACAATAGCAGGCATGCTGGGGATGCGGTGGGCT
CTATGGCTTCTGAGGCGGAAAGAACCAGCTGGGGCTCTAGGGGGTATCCCC
[124 nt withheld, positions 6912-7035]
C
[91 nt withheld, positions 7037-7127]
A
[49 nt withheld, positions 7129-7177]
CCTTTGACGTTGGAGTCCACGTTCTTT
[37 nt withheld, positions 7205-7241]
ACCCTATCTCGGTCTATTCTTTTGATTTATAAGGGATTTTGCCGATTTCGGCCTATTGGTTAAAAAATGA
GCTGATTTAACAAAAATTTAACGCGAATTAATTCTGTGGAATGTGTGTCAGTTAGGGTGTGGAAAGTCCC
CAGGCTCCCCAGCAGGCAGAAGTATGCAAAGCATGCATCTCAATTAGTCAGCAACCAGGTGTGGAAAGTC
CCCAGGCTCCCCAGCAGGCAGAAGTATGCAAAGCATGCATCTCAATTAGTCAGCAACCATAGTCCCGCCC
CTAACTCCGCCCATCCCGCCCCTAACTCCGCCCAGTTCCGCCCATTCTCCGCCCCATGGCTGACTAATTT
TTTTTATTTATGCAGAGGCCGAGGCCGCCTCTGCCTCTGAGCTATTCCAGAAGTAGTGAGGAGGCTTTTT
TGGAGGCCTAGGCTTTTGCAAAAAGCTCCCGGGAGCTTGTATATCCATTTTCGGATCTGATCAGCACGTG
TTGACAATTAATCATCGGCATAGTATATCGGCATAGTATAATACGACAAGGTGAGGAACTAAACCATGGC
CAAGTTGACCAGTGCCGTTCCGGTGCTCACCGCGCGCGACGTCGCCGGAGCGGTCGAGTTCTGGACCGAC
CGGCTCGGGTTCTCCCGGGACTTCGTGGAGGACGACTTCGCCGGTGTGGTCCGGGACGACGTGACCCTGT
TCATCAGCGCGGTCCAGGACCAGGTGGTGCCGGACAACACCCTGGCCTGGGTGTGGGTGCGCGGCCTGGA
CGAGCTGTACGCCGAGTGGTCGGAGGTCGTGTCCACGAACTTCCGGGACGCCTCCGGGCCGGCCATGACC
GAGATCGGCGAGCAGCCGTGGGGGCGGGAGTTCGCCCTGCGCGACCCGGCCGGCAACTGCGTGCACTTCG
TGGCCGAGGAGCAGGACTGACACGTGCTACGAGATTTCGATTCCACCGCCGCCTTCTATGAAAGGTTGGG
CTTCGGAATCGTTTTCCGGGACGCCGGCTGGATGATCCTCCAGCGCGGGGATCTCATGCTGGAGTTCTTC
GCCCACCCCAACTTGTTTATTGCAGCTTATAATGGTTACAAATAAAGCAATAGCATCACAAATTTCACAA
ATAAAGCATTTTTTTCACTGCATTCTAGTTGTGGTTTGTCCAAACTCATCAATGTATCTTATCATGTCTG
TATACCGTCGACCTCTAGCTAGAGCTTGGCGTAATCATGGTCATAGCTGTTTCCTGTGTGAAATTGTTAT
CCGCTCACAATTCCACACAACATACGAGCCGGAAGCATAAAGTGTAAAGCCTGGGGTGCCTAATGAGTGA
GCTAACTCACATTAATTGCGTTGCGCTCACTGCCCGCTTTCCAGTCGGGAAACCTGTCGTGCCAGCTGCA
TTAATGAATCGGCCAACGCGCGGGGAGAGGCGGTTTGCGTATTGGGCGCTCTTCCGCTTCCTCGCTCACT
GACTCGCTGCGCTCGGTCGTTCGGCTGCGGCGAGCGGTATCAGCTCACTCAAAGGCGGTAATACGGTTAT
CCACAGAATCAGGGGATAACGCAGGAAAGAACATGTGAGCAAAAGGCCAGCAAAAGGCCAGGAACCGTAA
AAAGGCCGCGTTGCTGGCGTTTTTCCATAGGCTCCGCCCCCCTGACGAGCATCACAAAAATCGACGCTCA
AGTCAGAGGTGGCGAAACCCGACAGGACTATAAAGATACCAGGCGTTTCCCCCTGGAAGCTCCCTCGTGC
GCTCTCCTGTTCCGACCCTGCCGCTTACCGGATACCTGTCCGCCTTTCTCCCTTCGGGAAGCGTGGCGCT
TTCTCATAGCTCACGCTGTAGGTATCTCAGTTCGGTGTAGGTCGTTCGCTCCAAGCTGGGCTGTGTGCAC
GAACCCCCCGTTCAGCCCGACCGCTGCGCCTTATCCGGTAACTATCGTCTTGAGTCCAACCCGGTAAGAC
ACGACTTATCGCCACTGGCAGCAGCCACTGGTAACAGGATTAGCAGAGCGAGGTATGTAGGCGGTGCTAC
AGAGTTCTTGAAGTGGTGGCCTAACTACGGCTACACTAGAAGAACAGTATTTGGTATCTGCGCTCTGCTG
AAGCCAGTTACCTTCGGAAAAAGAGTTGGTAGCTCTTGATCCGGCAAACAAACCACCGCTGGTAGCGGTG
GTTTTTTTGTTTGCAAGCAGCAGATTACGCGCAGAAAAAAAGGATCTCAAGAAGATCCTTTGATCTTTTC
TACGGGGTCTGACGCTCAGTGGAACGAAAACTCACGTTAAGGGATTTTGGTCATGAGATTATCAAAAAGG
ATCTTCACCTAGATCCTTTTAAATTAAAAATGAAGTTTTAAATCAATCTAAAGTATATATGAGTAAACTT
GGTCTGACAGTTACCAATGCTTAATCAGTGAGGCACCTATCTCAGCGATCTGTCTATTTCGTTCATCCAT
AGTTGCCTGACTCCCCGTCGTGTAGATAACTACGATACGGGAGGGCTTACCATCTGGCCCCAGTGCTGCA
ATGATACCGCGAGACCCACGCTCACCGGCTCCAGATTTATCAGCAATAAACCAGCCAGCCGGAAGGGCCG
AGCGCAGAAGTGGTCCTGCAACTTTATCCGCCTCCATCCAGTCTATTAATTGTTGCCGGGAAGCTAGAGT
AAGTAGTTCGCCAGTTAATAGTTTGCGCAACGTTGTTGCCATTGCTACAGGCATCGTGGTGTCACGCTCG
TCGTTTGGTATGGCTTCATTCAGCTCCGGTTCCCAACGATCAAGGCGAGTTACATGATCCCCCATGTTGT
GCAAAAAAGCGGTTAGCTCCTTCGGTCCTCCGATCGTTGTCAGAAGTAAGTTGGCCGCAGTGTTATCACT
CATGGTTATGGCAGCACTGCATAATTCTCTTACTGTCATGCCATCCGTAAGATGCTTTTCTGTGACTGGT
GAGTACTCAACCAAGTCATTCTGAGAATAGTGTATGCGGCGACCGAGTTGCTCTTGCCCGGCGTCAATAC
GGGATAATACCGCGCCACATAGCAGAACTTTAAAAGTGCTCATCATTGGAAAACGTTCTTCGGGGCGAAA
ACTCTCAAGGATCTTACCGCTGTTGAGATCCAGTTCGATGTAACCCACTCGTGCACCCAACTGATCTTCA
GCATCTTTTACTTTCACCAGCGTTTCTGGGTGAGCAAAAACAGGAAGGCAAAATGCCGCAAAAAAGGGAA
TAAGGGCGACACGGAAATGTTGAATACTCATACTCTTCCTTTTTCAATATTATTGAAGCATTTATCAGGG
TTATTGTCTCATGAGCGGATACATATTTGAATGTATTTAGAAAAATAAACAAATAGGGGTTCCGCGCACA
TTTCCCCGAAAAGTGCCACCTGACGTCGACGGATCGGGAGATCTCCCGATCCCCTATGGTGCACTCTCAG
TACAATCTGCTCTGATGCCGCATAGTTAAGCCAGTATCTGCTCCCTGCTTGTGTGTTGGAGGTCGCTGAG
TAGTGCGCGAGCAAAATTTAAGCTACAACAAGGCAAGGCTTGACCGACAATTGCATGAAGAATCTGCTTA
GGGTTAGGCGTTTTGCGCTGCTTCGCGATGTACGGGCCAGATATACGCGTTGACATTGATTATTGACTAG
TTATTAATAGTAATCAATTACGGGGTCATTAGTTCATAGCCCATATATGGAGTTCCGCGTTACATAACTT
ACGGTAAATGGCCCGCCTGGCTGACCGCCCAACGACCCCCGCCCATTGACGTCAATAATGACGTATGTTC
CCATAGTAACGCCAATAGGGACTTTCCATTGACGTCAATGGGTGGAGTATTTACGGTAAACTGCCCACTT
GGCAGTACATCAAGTGTATCATATGCCAAGTACGCCCCCTATTGACGTCAATGACGGTAAATGGCCCGCC
TGGCATTATGCCCAGTACATGACCTTATGGGACTTTCCTACTTGGCAGTACATCTACGTATTAGTCATCG
CTATTACCATGGTGATGCGGTTTTGGCAGTACATCAATGGGCGTGGATAGCGGTTTGACTCACGGGGATT
TCCAAGTCTCCACCCCATTGACGTCAATGGGAGTTTGTTTTGGCACCAAAATCAACGGGACTTTCCAAAA
TGTCGTAACAACTCCGCCCCATTGACGCAAATGGGCGGTAGGCGTGTACGGTGGGAGGTCTATATAAGCA
GCGCGTTTTGCCTGTACTGGGTCTCTCTGGTTAGACCAGATCTGAGCCTGGGAGCTCTCTGGCTAACTAG
GGAACCCACTGCTTAAGCCTCAATAAAGCTTGCCTTGAGTGCTTCAAGTAGTGTGTGCCCGTCTGTTGTG
TGACTCTGGTAACTAGAGATCCCTCAGACCCTTTTAGTCAGTGTGGAAAATCTCTAGCAGTGGCGCCCGA
ACAGGGACTTGAAAGCGAAAGGGAAACCAGAGGAGCTCTCTCGACGCAGGACTCGGCTTGCTGAAGCGCG
CACGGCAAGAGGCGAGGGGCGGCGACTGGTGAGTACGCCAAAAATTTTGACTAGCGGAGGCTAGAAGGAG
AGAGATGGGTGCGAGAGCGTCAGTATTAAGCGGGGGAGAATTAGATCGCGATGGGAAAAAATTCGGTTAA
GGCCAGGGGGAAAGAAAAAATATAAATTAAAACATATAGTATGGGCAAGCAGGGAGCTAGAACGATTCGC
AGTTAATCCTGGCCTGTTAGAAACATCAGAAGGCTGTAGACAAATACTGGGACAGCTACAACCATCCCTT
CAGACAGGATCAGAAGAACTTAGATCATTATATAATACAGTAGCAACCCTCTATTGTGTGCATCAAAGGA
TAGAGATAAAAGACACCAAGGAAGCTTTAGACAAGATAGAGGAAGAGCAAAACAAAAGTAAGACCACCGC
ACAGCAAGCGGCCGCTGATCTTCAGACCTGGAGGAGGAGATATGAGGGACAATTGGAGAAGTGAATTATA
TAAATATAAAGTAGTAAAAATTGAACCATTAGGAGTAGCACCCACCAAGGCAAAGAGAAGAGTGGTGCAG
AGAGAAAAAAGAGCAGTGGGAATAGGAGCTTTGTTCCTTGGGTTCTTGGGAGCAGCAGGAAGCACTATGG
GCGCAGCGTCAATGACGCTGACGGTACAGGCCAGACAATTATTGTCTGGTATAGTGCAGCAGCAGAACAA
TTTGCTGAGGGCTATTGAGGCGCAACAGCATCTGTTGCAACTCACAGTCTGGGGCATCAAGCAGCTCCAG
GCAAGAATCCTGGCTGTGGAAAGATACCTAAAGGATCAACAGCTCCTGGGGATTTGGGGTTGCTCTGGAA
AACTCATTTGCACCACTGCTGTGCCTTGGAATGCTAGTTGGAGTAATAAATCTCTGGAACAGATTTGGAA
TCACACGACCTGGATGGAGTGGGACAGAGAAATTAACAATTACACAAGCTTAATACACTCCTTAATTGAA
GAATCGCAAAACCAGCAAGAAAAGAATGAACAAGAATTATTGGAATTAGATAAATGGGCAAGTTTGTGGA
ATTGGTTTAACATAACAAATTGGCTGTGGTATATAAAATTATTCATAATGATAGTAGGAGGCTTGGTAGG
TTTAAGAATAGTTTTTGCTGTACTTTCTATAGTGAATAGAGTTAGGCAGGGATATTCACCATTATCGTTT
CAGACCCACCTCCCAACCCCGAGGGGACCCGACAGGCCCGAAGGAATAGAAGAAGAAGGTGGAGAGAGAG
ACAGAGACAGATCCATTCGATTAGTGAACGGATCGGCACTGCGTGCGCCAATTCTGCAGACAAATGGCAG
TATTCATCCACAATTTTAAAAGAAAAGGGGGGATTGGGGGGTACAGTGCAGGGGAAAGAATAGTAGACAT
AATAGCAACAGACATACAAACTAAAGAATTACAAAAACAAATTACAAAAATTCAAAATTTTCGGGTTTAT
TACAGGGACAGCAGAGATCCAGTTTGGTTAATTAGCTAGCGAGGGCCTATTTCCCATGATTCCTTCATAT
TTGCATATACGATACAAGGCTGTTAGAGAGATAATTGGAATTAATTTGACTGTAAACACAAAGATATTAG
TACAAAATACGTGACGTAGAAAGTAATAATTTCTTGGGTAGTTTGCAGTTTTAAAATTATGTTTTAAAAT
GGACTATCATATGCTTACCGTAACTTGAAAGTATTTCGATTTCTTGGCTTTATATATCTTGTGGAAAGGA
CGAAACACCGGAACGGAGTAGTCTGGGAG
