>Addgene plasmid #118184 | lentiSAMv2 TCF7L2 TSS-guide1 | depositor partial sequence | sequence record 223271 | Guide RNA, MS2 stem loops, EF1a core promoter, NLS
NNNNNNNNNTTNNAGTTTTAATTATGTTTTAAATGGACTATCATATGCTTACCGTAACTTGAAAGTATTT
CGATTTCTTGGCTTTATATATCTTGTGGAAAGGACGAAACACCGGAACGGAGTAGTCTGGGAGGTTTTAG
AGCTAGGCCAACATGAGGATCACCCATGTCTGCAGGGCCTAGCAAGTTAAAATAAGGCTAGTCCGTTATC
AACTTGGCCAACATGAGGATCACCCATGTCTGCAGGGCCAAGTGGCACCGAGTCGGTGCTTTTTTTGGAT
CCTAGGTCTTGAAAGGAGTGGGAATTGGCTCCGGTGCCCGTCAGTGGGCAGAGCGCACATCGCCCACAGT
CCCCGAGAAGTTGGGGGGAGGGGTCGGCAATTGATCCGGTGCCTAGAGAAGGTGGCGCGGGGTAAACTGG
GAAAGTGATGTCGTGTACTGGCTCCGCCTTTTTCCCGAGGGTGGGGGAGAACCGTATATAAGTGCAGTAG
TCGCCGTGAACGTTCTTTTTCGCAACGGGTTTGCCGCCAGAACACAGGCGTACGGCCACCATGAAAAGGC
CGGCGGCCACGAAAAAGGCCGGCCAGGCAAAAAAGAAAAAGGACAAGAAGTACAGCATCGGCCTGGCCAT
CGGCACCAACTCTGTGGGCTGGGCCGTGATCACCGACGAGTACAAGGTGCCCAGCAAGAAATTCAAGGTG
CTGGGCAACACCGACCGGCACAGCATCAAGAAGAACCTGATCGGAGCCCTGCTGTTCGACAGCGGCGAAA
CAGCCGAGGCCACCCGGCTGAAGAGAACCGCCAGAAGAAGATACACCAGACGGAAGAACCGGATCTGCTA
TCTGCAAGAGATCTTCAGCAACGAGATGGCCAAGGTGGACGACAGCTTCTTCCACAGACTGGAAGAGTCC
TTCCTGGTGGAAGAGGATAAGAAGCACGAGCGGCACCCCATCTTCGGCAACATCGTGGACGAGGTGGCCT
ACCACGAGAAGTACCCCACCATCTACCACCTGAGAAAGAAACTGGTGGACAGCACCGACAAGGCCGACCT
GCGGCTGATCTATCTGGCCCTGGCCNACATGAATCAATTTCCGGGGCNNCTTCCTGATCAAGGGCGAACC
TGAACCCCANAAANNNNCAACCTGGAACANCTTGTTCATCCAGGNTGGTGCAAGACTTNAAACCANNTGT
TTCNNNGAAAACCCNATCACACGCCNNCGGGNTTGGACACCATAGGCCNNCCNTGNNTGCCCAAANTTAG
CACAAGAACATAAGGNNTGNAAAANTTATAATNCCCACACTTCCCCGGCAAGAAAAAAAAAANGGCCNNG
TTCNNNNACCTGAATAGCCCANTAANCCNNAGGCCNGACACCCCACATTTTCAGAAGANANCTGTCACCA
NNCCCCNAAGAANGNCCACATGNNGACTGAANAAGAGGAGCCTCCTTCACNNAACCATNGAATAGCCACC
GGTTGGGCCAGATTAAGNGAACGAACCTAACCGCACCNNNTTNGT
